Addgene plasmid #45259: pBabe_puro_DEST_Flag_ARPM1
Depositing lab: William Hahn. Depositing organization: Dana-Farber Cancer Institute. Publication: Systematic interrogation of 3q26 identifies TLOC1 and SKIL as cancer drivers. Hagerstrand D, Tong A, Schumacher SE, Ilic N, Shen RR, Cheung HW, Vazquez F, Shrestha Y, Kim SY, Giacomelli AO, Rosenbluh J, Schinzel AC, Spardy NA, Barbie DA, Mermel CH, Weir BA, Garraway LA, Tamayo P, Mesirov JP, Beroukhim R, Hahn WC. Cancer Discov. 2013 Jun 13. [Epub ahead of print] 10.1158/2159-8290.CD-12-0592 PubMed 23764425.
Backbone
  Vector backbone: pBabe-puro-flag-DEST
  Backbone size w/o insert (bp): 5100
  Vector type: Mammalian Expression, Retroviral
  Selectable markers: Puromycin
Growth in bacteria
  Bacterial resistance: Ampicillin, 100 μg/mL
  Growth temperature: 37°C
  Growth strain: DH5alpha
  Copy number: Unknown
Gene/Insert
  Gene/Insert name: ARPM1
  Species: H. sapiens (human)
  Insert size (bp): 1100
  Entrez Gene: ACTRT3 (a.k.a. ARP-T3, ARPM1)
  Tag / fusion protein: FLAG (N terminal on backbone)
  Cloning method: Gateway Cloning
  Sequencing primers: 5′ pBabe 5'; 3′ pBabe 3'
Resource information
  A portion of this plasmid was derived from a plasmid made by: THE CCSB HUMAN ORFEOME COLLECTION
Terms and licenses: Academic/Nonprofit Terms; Industry Terms: Not Available to Industry
How to cite: pBabe_puro_DEST_Flag_ARPM1 was a gift from William Hahn (Addgene plasmid # 45259 ; http://n2t.net/addgene:45259 ; RRID:Addgene_45259)
