[The description below was written by a language model from this plasmid's Addgene catalogue record.]
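Description:
pBabe_puro_DEST_Flag_ARPM1 is a retroviral mammalian expression plasmid built on pBabe-puro-flag-DEST, a Gateway destination version of the pBabe-puro backbone (about 5.1 kb without insert). It is propagated in E. coli under ampicillin selection, and puromycin is the selectable marker for transduced or transfected mammalian cells. No feature table accompanies the entry, so the individual regulatory elements are not itemised. pBabe-family vectors are generally Moloney murine leukemia virus-based, with long terminal repeats flanking a packaging signal and the cargo. The 5′ LTR typically drives the inserted gene and a separate internal promoter drives the puromycin resistance gene, but the record itself does not state the promoters.

The payload is the human ARPM1 open reading frame, roughly 1.1 kb, which corresponds to the Entrez gene ACTRT3 (also called ARP-T3), an actin-related protein. It was introduced by Gateway recombination, and part of the plasmid derives from a clone in the CCSB human ORFeome collection, which suggests that the ORF was transferred from an entry clone into the destination vector. The backbone supplies an N-terminal FLAG epitope, so the expressed protein can be detected or immunoprecipitated with anti-FLAG antibodies.

When supplied with retroviral packaging functions in producer cells, the construct should yield recombinant retrovirus that stably integrates the FLAG-ARPM1 cassette into dividing target cells, allowing puromycin selection of stable overexpressing populations. The associated publication concerns a systematic interrogation of genes in the 3q26 region for cancer drivers, which suggests that this plasmid served as one of a set of ORF overexpression constructs for testing candidate genes from that region.
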