>Addgene plasmid #45259 | pBabe_puro_DEST_Flag_ARPM1 | depositor partial sequence | sequence record 63325 | ARPM1 3'
NCTTGNCAGAAGTTGGGCAGAAGCATCTTTGGTGTACTATGTTGGGTCCAACTTCTTTAAATTCTGCAGC
AGTGATCCACATGTCCTGGAAGGCAGACAAGGATGCAAGAATAGAACCTCCCATCCACACTGATATTTTC
CTTTCTGGAGGAGCTATAACTTGCACAGCGGTGTTGGCAGGAGCCACCTTTGCTATATCCTTAACTAACC
GCTTGTCTAAACCAGGGAAAGAGGTTGATCCCCCGGCAAGGATAATATTGGAAAAGAAGGAATTCCTCAG
GCCTGTATCACATTTCATTATGCTGCTGAAGCATATCTTATCAATGCCAGGGGCCTCAAGGTTCATATGA
CACGGAGAGAAGAGGGCCTCTGGACAAGAAAAGAGCTGGTCATGGAGCTGGATGACCTTCCCATCAGGTA
GTTGGTAAACTTTCTCTAGACAATCGGGTTTCTTGGCCATTTCCTCTTCGTAGTTCATTGCCACATAACA
AAAGCTCTCCTTGATGTCTTCAACAATCTTTCTGTCTGAAGCACTGAGCAACATGATACCATGGTTCTTC
ATTAGCACCATGAGGTAGTTGGTGAGGTCAAGGCCTGCCAGATCCAGTTGCTGCACACCATGAGGCAGAC
AGTAACCCTCAAAGATGGGCACACTCTGGGTAACCCCAGCACCTGAATTCAGCACAAGGCCAGTAGTGAA
GCCAGCAGCAAAGAGAGCCAGCACAGCCTGGATGGACATATAGAAGGCAGGAACACCCAGATGCTCAAAA
AACATTTCCGTGATCTGTTGCCGGTTGGCCAGTGGGTTCAGCGCTGGCTCAGTAATCAAGACTGGGCCAT
CACACGGCTTCAGCTTTAGGTTATAGTCATAGATATGCTTCCACATGATCTCCATGTCCTCGCATGAAGT
AATGAGACCACGCTCCACTGGGTAACTGATGAACAGCGAGCTCCCTCCAGTCCTGANCTTGGTCGCCCAC
GCANANTTCTAGCCCGCCCTGGGCCGCGCGGCTCTGGCCCTTGGCGCGGC
