>Addgene plasmid #45259 | pBabe_puro_DEST_Flag_ARPM1 | depositor partial sequence | sequence record 63326 | ARPM1 5'
NCGCGGATCAGTGTGGTGGTCGTAGGAATTCATGGACTACAAAGACGATGACGACAAGCAATTGACAAGT
TTGTACAAAAAAGTTGGCATGAACCACTGCCAGCTACCGGTGGTGATCGACAACGGCTCGGGAATGATCA
AGGCGGGCGTGGCTGGGTGCCGGGAGCCCCAGTTTATCTACCCGAACATTATCGGCCGCGCCAAGGGCCA
GAGCCGCGCGGCCCAGGGCGGGCTAGAACTCTGCGTGGGCGACCAAGCTCAGGACTGGAGGAGCTCGCTG
TTCATCAGTTACCCAGTGGAGCGTGGTCTCATTACTTCATGCGAGGACATGGAGATCATGTGGAAGCATA
TCTATGACTATAACCTAAAGCTGAAGCCGTGTGATGGCCCAGTCTTGATTACTGAGCCAGCGCTGAACCC
ACTGGCCAACCGGCAACAGATCACGGAAATGTTTTTTGAGCATCTGGGTGTTCCTGCCTTCTATATGTCC
ATCCAGGCTGTGCTGGCTCTCTTTGCTGCTGGCTTCACTACTGGCCTTGTGCTGAATTCAGGTGCTGGGG
TTACCCAGAGTGTGCCCATCTTTGAGGGTTACTGTCTGCCTCATGGTGTGCAGCAACTGGATCTGGCAGG
CCTTGACCTCACCAACTACCTCATGGTGCTAATGAAGAACCATGGTATCATGTTGCTCAGTGCTTCAGAC
AGAAAGATTGTTGAAGACATCAAGGAGAGCTTTTGTTATGTGGCAATGAACTACGAAGAGGAAATGGCCA
AGAAACCCGATTGTCTAGAGAAAGTTTACCAACTACCTGATGGGAAGGTCATCCAGCTCCATGACCAGCT
CTTTTCTTGTCCAGAGGCCCTCTTCTCTCCGTGTCATATGAACCTTGAGGCCCCTGGCATTGATAAGATA
TGCTTCAGCAGCATAATGAAATGTGATACAGGCCTGAGGAATTCCTTCTTTTCCAATATTATCCTTGCCG
GGGATCAACCTCTTTCCCTGGTTTANACAANCGGTTAGTTAAGGATATAGCAAANGTGGCTCCTGCCAA
