>Addgene plasmid #45259 | pBabe_puro_DEST_Flag_ARPM1 | addgene partial sequence | sequence record 64237 | pBABE5 5'-CTTTATCCAGCCCTCAC-3'
GCCGGATCCCAGTGTGGTGGTACGTAGGAATTCATGGACTACAAAGACGATGACGACAAGCAATTGACAA
GTTTGTACAAAAAAGTTGGCATGAACCACTGCCAGCTACCGGTGGTGATCGACAACGGCTCGGGAATGAT
CAAGGCGGGCGTGGCTGGGTGCCGGGAGCCCCAGTTTATCTACCCGAACATTATCGGCCGCGCCAAGGGC
CAGAGCCGCGCGGCCCAGGGCGGGCTAGAACTCTGCGTGGGCGACCAAGCTCAGGACTGGAGGAGCTCGC
TGTTCATCAGTTACCCAGTGGAGCGTGGTCTCATTACTTCATGCGAGGACATGGAGATCATGTGGAAGCA
TATCTATGACTATAACCTAAAGCTGAAGCCGTGTGATGGCCCAGTCTTGATTACTGAGCCAGCGCTGAAC
CCACTGGCCAACCGGCAACAGATCACGGAAATGTTTTTTGAGCATCTGGGTGTTCCTGCCTTCTATATGT
CCATCCAGGCTGTGCTGGCTCTCTTTGCTGCTGGCTTCACTACTGGCCTTGTGCTGAATTCAGGTGCTGG
GGTTACCCAGAGTGTGCCCATCTTTGAGGGTTACTGTCTGCCTCATGGTGTGCAGCAACTGGATCTGGCA
GGCCTTGACCTCACCAACTACCTCATGGTGCTAATGAAGAACCATGGTATCATGTTGCTCAGTGCTTCAG
ACAGAAAGATTGTTGAAGACATCAAGGAGAGCTTTTGTTATGTGGCAATGAACTACGAAGAGGAAATGGC
CAAGAAACCCGATTGTCTAGAGAAAGTTTACCAACTACCTGATGGGAAGGTCATCCAGCTCCATGACCAG
CTCTTTTCTTGTCCAGAGGCCCTCTTCTCTCCGTGTCATATGAACCTTGAGGCCCCTGGCATTGATAAGA
TATGCTTCAGCAGCATAATGAAATGTGATACAGGCCTGA
